Addgene plasmid #199754: TccCas13a Twin SUMO
Purpose: Expresses codon optimized thermostabile TccCas13a in E.coli
Depositing lab: Magdy Mahfouz. Depositing organization: King Abdullah University of Science and Technology (KAUST). Publication: Characterization of a thermostable Cas13 enzyme for one-pot detection of SARS-CoV-2. Mahas A, Marsic T, Lopez-Portillo Masson M, Wang Q, Aman R, Zheng C, Ali Z, Alsanea M, Al-Qahtani A, Ghanem B, Alhamlan F, Mahfouz M. Proc Natl Acad Sci U S A. 2022 Jul 12;119(28):e2118260119. doi: 10.1073/pnas.2118260119. Epub 2022 Jun 28. PubMed 35763567.
Backbone
  Vector backbone: Twin-SUMO
  Backbone size w/o insert (bp): 6076
  Total vector size (bp): 9761
  Vector type: Bacterial Expression
  Selectable markers: None
Growth in bacteria
  Bacterial resistance: Ampicillin, 100 μg/mL
  Growth temperature: 37°C
  Growth strain: DH5alpha
  Copy number: Unknown
Gene/Insert
  Gene/Insert name: TccCas13a
  Species: Thermoclostridium caenicola
  Insert size (bp): 3678
  Promoter: LacI
  Tag / fusion protein: SUMO (N terminal on backbone)
  Cloning method: Restriction Enzyme; 5′ cloning site BamHI (unknown if destroyed); 3′ cloning site NotI (unknown if destroyed)
  Sequencing primers: 5′ gaaattaatacgactcactatagggg; 3′ caaaaaacccctcaagacccg
Terms and licenses: Academic/Nonprofit Terms; Industry Terms: Not Available to Industry
How to cite: TccCas13a Twin SUMO was a gift from Magdy Mahfouz (Addgene plasmid # 199754 ; http://n2t.net/addgene:199754 ; RRID:Addgene_199754)
