[The description below was written by a language model from this plasmid's Addgene catalogue record and pLannotate feature annotations shown in this document.]
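Description:
TccCas13a Twin SUMO is a 9,761 bp bacterial expression plasmid for producing a codon-optimized, thermostable Cas13a from Thermoclostridium caenicola in E. coli. It is built on the Twin-SUMO backbone, a pBR322-derived, pET-style vector. Annotated maintenance elements include a ColE1/pMB1-type origin with the bom mobility region and the rop gene, which normally holds copy number down (the catalogue lists copy number as unknown). Selection is by ampicillin through the β-lactamase gene and its own promoter. Several short tetracycline-resistance fragments and a tet promoter are remnants of the pBR322 ancestry, not a functional marker.

The catalogue names the promoter as "LacI", but the feature table shows a T7 promoter followed directly by a lac operator and the T7 gene 10 ribosome binding site, closed off by a T7 terminator. The plasmid also carries lacI under its own promoter. Expression therefore depends on a host supplying T7 RNA polymerase and is repressed by Lac repressor until relieved with IPTG.

The open reading frame begins with a short fragment matching a His-containing composite tag, then a thrombin cleavage site and a yeast SMT3-derived SUMO domain, a cleavable solubility-enhancing fusion partner. The roughly 3.7 kb TccCas13a insert was cloned between BamHI and NotI. It is not annotated by the software but corresponds to the gap between SUMO and the terminator region. The construct serves for recombinant expression of the enzyme; the associated publication characterizes this thermostable Cas13 for one-pot detection of SARS-CoV-2.
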