Features (pLannotate 1.2.2; 21 found; start..end, strand, type, name):
     77..665     +  rep_origin     ori: high-copy-number ColE1/pMB1/pBR322/pUC origin of replication
    851..990     -  misc_feature   bom: basis of mobility region from pBR322
   1092..1283    -  CDS            rop: Rop protein, which maintains plasmids at low copy number; rop
   1300..1680    +  CDS            YPB1_ECOLX: Protein predicted: Swiss-Prot protein existence level 4. From Escherichia coli.
   1922..2546    -  CDS            TcR (fragment): tetracycline efflux protein; tet; confers resistance to tetracycline
   2561..2582    -  protein_bind   CAP binding site: CAP binding activates transcription in the presence of cAMP. E. coli catabolite activator protein
   2595..3677    -  CDS            lacI: lac repressor; lacI; The lac repressor binds to the lac operator to inhibit transcription in E. coli. This inhibition can be relieved by adding lactose or isopropyl-β-D-thiogalactopyranoside (IPTG).
   3678..3755    -  promoter       lacI promoter: lacI
   3763..4042    -  CDS            TcR (fragment): tetracycline efflux protein; tet; confers resistance to tetracycline
   4064..4082    +  promoter       T7 promoter: promoter for bacteriophage T7 RNA polymerase
   4083..4107    +  protein_bind   lac operator: The lac repressor binds to the lac operator to inhibit transcription in E. coli. This inhibition can be relieved by adding lactose or isopropyl-β-D-thiogalactopyranoside (IPTG). lac repressor encoded by lacI
   4122..4144    +  RBS            RBS: efficient ribosome binding site from bacteriophage T7 gene 10 (Olins and Rangwala, 1989)
   4163..4179    +  CDS            capTEV™ (fragment): composite tag for in vivo biotinylation, TEV protease cleavage, and 6xHis tagging
   4190..4207    +  CDS            thrombin site: thrombin recognition and cleavage site
   4304..4596    +  CDS            SUMO (fragment): cleavable ubiquitin-like protein tag; S. cerevisiae SMT3 (truncated)
   8294..8331    +  CDS            SET1 (fragment): solubility-enhancement tag derived from T7 phage gene 10B
   8339..8386    +  terminator     T7 terminator: transcription terminator for bacteriophage T7 RNA polymerase
   8409..8513    -  CDS            TcR (fragment): tetracycline efflux protein; tet; confers resistance to tetracycline
   8561..8589    -  promoter       tet promoter: E. coli promoter for tetracycline efflux protein gene
   8702..8806    +  promoter       AmpR promoter: bla
   8807..9667    +  CDS            AmpR: β-lactamase; bla; confers resistance to ampicillin, carbenicillin, and related antibiotics
>Addgene plasmid #199754 | TccCas13a Twin SUMO | addgene full sequence | sequence record 399198 | Addgene NGS Result
TCATGACCAAAATCCCTTAACGTGAGTTTTCGTTCCACTGAGCGTCAGACCCCGTAGAAAAGATCAAAGG
ATCTTCTTGAGATCCTTTTTTTCTGCGCGTAATCTGCTGCTTGCAAACAAAAAAACCACCGCTACCAGCG
GTGGTTTGTTTGCCGGATCAAGAGCTACCAACTCTTTTTCCGAAGGTAACTGGCTTCAGCAGAGCGCAGA
TACCAAATACTGTCCTTCTAGTGTAGCCGTAGTTAGGCCACCACTTCAAGAACTCTGTAGCACCGCCTAC
ATACCTCGCTCTGCTAATCCTGTTACCAGTGGCTGCTGCCAGTGGCGATAAGTCGTGTCTTACCGGGTTG
GACTCAAGACGATAGTTACCGGATAAGGCGCAGCGGTCGGGCTGAACGGGGGGTTCGTGCACACAGCCCA
GCTTGGAGCGAACGACCTACACCGAACTGAGATACCTACAGCGTGAGCTATGAGAAAGCGCCACGCTTCC
CGAAGGGAGAAAGGCGGACAGGTATCCGGTAAGCGGCAGGGTCGGAACAGGAGAGCGCACGAGGGAGCTT
CCAGGGGGAAACGCCTGGTATCTTTATAGTCCTGTCGGGTTTCGCCACCTCTGACTTGAGCGTCGATTTT
TGTGATGCTCGTCAGGGGGGCGGAGCCTATGGAAAAACGCCAGCAACGCGGCCTTTTTACGGTTCCTGGC
CTTTTGCTGGCCTTTTGCTCACATGTTCTTTCCTGCGTTATCCCCTGATTCTGTGGATAACCGTATTACC
GCCTTTGAGTGAGCTGATACCGCTCGCCGCAGCCGAACGACCGAGCGCAGCGAGTCAGTGAGCGAGGAAG
CGGAAGAGCGCCTGATGCGGTATTTTCTCCTTACGCATCTGTGCGGTATTTCACACCGCAATGGTGCACT
CTCAGTACAATCTGCTCTGATGCCGCATAGTTAAGCCAGTATACACTCCGCTATCGCTACGTGACTGGGT
CATGGCTGCGCCCCGACACCCGCCAACACCCGCTGACGCGCCCTGACGGGCTTGTCTGCTCCCGGCATCC
GCTTACAGACAAGCTGTGACCGTCTCCGGGAGCTGCATGTGTCAGAGGTTTTCACCGTCATCACCGAAAC
GCGCGAGGCAGCTGCGGTAAAGCTCATCAGCGTGGTCGTGAAGCGATTCACAGATGTCTGCCTGTTCATC
CGCGTCCAGCTCGTTGAGTTTCTCCAGAAGCGTTAATGTCTGGCTTCTGATAAAGCGGGCCATGTTAAGG
GCGGTTTTTTCCTGTTTGGTCACTGATGCCTCCGTGTAAGGGGGATTTCTGTTCATGGGGGTAATGATAC
CGATGAAACGAGAGAGGATGCTCACGATACGGGTTACTGATGATGAACATGCCCGGTTACTGGAACGTTG
TGAGGGTAAACAACTGGCGGTATGGATGCGGCGGGACCAGAGAAAAATCACTCAGGGTCAATGCCAGCGC
TTCGTTAATACAGATGTAGGTGTTCCACAGGGTAGCCAGCAGCATCCTGCGATGCAGATCCGGAACATAA
TGGTGCAGGGCGCTGACTTCCGCGTTTCCAGACTTTACGAAACACGGAAACCGAAGACCATTCATGTTGT
TGCTCAGGTCGCAGACGTTTTGCAGCAGCAGTCGCTTCACGTTCGCTCGCGTATCGGTGATTCATTCTGC
TAACCAGTAAGGCAACCCCGCCAGCCTAGCCGGGTCCTCAACGACAGGAGCACGATCATGCGCACCCGTG
GCCAGGACCCAACGCTGCCCGAGATGCGCCGCGTGCGGCTGCTGGAGATGGCGGACGCGATGGATATGTT
CTGCCAAGGGTTGGTTTGCGCATTCACAGTTCTCCGCAAGAATTGATTGGCTCCAATTCTTGGAGTGGTG
AATCCGTTAGCGAGGTGCCGCCGGCTTCCATTCAGGTCGAGGTGGCCCGGCTCCATGCACCGCGACGCAA
CGCGGGGAGGCAGACAAGGTATAGGGCGGCGCCTACAATCCATGCCAACCCGTTCCATGTGCTCGCCGAG
GCGGCATAAATCGCCGTGACGATCAGCGGTCCAATGATCGAAGTTAGGCTGGTAAGAGCCGCGAGCGATC
CTTGAAGCTGTCCCTGATGGTCGTCATCTACCTGCCTGGACAGCATGGCCTGCAACGCGGGCATCCCGAT
GCCGCCGGAAGCGAGAAGAATCATAATGGGGAAGGCCATCCAGCCTCGCGTCGCGAACGCCAGCAAGACG
TAGCCCAGCGCGTCGGCCGCCATGCCGGCGATAATGGCCTGCTTCTCGCCGAAACGTTTGGTGGCGGGAC
CAGTGACGAAGGCTTGAGCGAGGGCGTGCAAGATTCCGAATACCGCAAGCGACAGGCCGATCATCGTCGC
GCTCCAGCGAAAGCGGTCCTCGCCGAAAATGACCCAGAGCGCTGCCGGCACCTGTCCTACGAGTTGCATG
ATAAAGAAGACAGTCATAAGTGCGGCGACGATAGTCATGCCCCGCGCCCACCGGAAGGAGCTGACTGGGT
TGAAGGCTCTCAAGGGCATCGGTCGAGATCCCGGTGCCTAATGAGTGAGCTAACTTACATTAATTGCGTT
GCGCTCACTGCCCGCTTTCCAGTCGGGAAACCTGTCGTGCCAGCTGCATTAATGAATCGGCCAACGCGCG
GGGAGAGGCGGTTTGCGTATTGGGCGCCAGGGTGGTTTTTCTTTTCACCAGTGAGACGGGCAACAGCTGA
TTGCCCTTCACCGCCTGGCCCTGAGAGAGTTGCAGCAAGCGGTCCACGCTGGTTTGCCCCAGCAGGCGAA
AATCCTGTTTGATGGTGGTTAACGGCGGGATATAACATGAGCTGTCTTCGGTATCGTCGTATCCCACTAC
CGAGATATCCGCACCAACGCGCAGCCCGGACTCGGTAATGGCGCGCATTGCGCCCAGCGCCATCTGATCG
TTGGCAACCAGCATCGCAGTGGGAACGATGCCCTCATTCAGCATTTGCATGGTTTGTTGAAAACCGGACA
TGGCACTCCAGTCGCCTTCCCGTTCCGCTATCGGCTGAATTTGATTGCGAGTGAGATATTTATGCCAGCC
AGCCAGACGCAGACGCGCCGAGACAGAACTTAATGGGCCCGCTAACAGCGCGATTTGCTGGTGACCCAAT
GCGACCAGATGCTCCACGCCCAGTCGCGTACCGTCTTCATGGGAGAAAATAATACTGTTGATGGGTGTCT
GGTCAGAGACATCAAGAAATAACGCCGGAACATTAGTGCAGGCAGCTTCCACAGCAATGGCATCCTGGTC
ATCCAGCGGATAGTTAATGATCAGCCCACTGACGCGTTGCGCGAGAAGATTGTGCACCGCCGCTTTACAG
GCTTCGACGCCGCTTCGTTCTACCATCGACACCACCACGCTGGCACCCAGTTGATCGGCGCGAGATTTAA
TCGCCGCGACAATTTGCGACGGCGCGTGCAGGGCCAGACTGGAGGTGGCAACGCCAATCAGCAACGACTG
TTTGCCCGCCAGTTGTTGTGCCACGCGGTTGGGAATGTAATTCAGCTCCGCCATCGCCGCTTCCACTTTT
TCCCGCGTTTTCGCAGAAACGTGGCTGGCCTGGTTCACCACGCGGGAAACGGTCTGATAAGAGACACCGG
CATACTCTGCGACATCGTATAACGTTACTGGTTTCACATTCACCACCCTGAATTGACTCTCTTCCGGGCG
CTATCATGCCATACCGCGAAAGGTTTTGCGCCATTCGATGGTGTCCGGGATCTCGACGCTCTCCCTTATG
CGACTCCTGCATTAGGAAGCAGCCCAGTAGTAGGTTGAGGCCGTTGAGCACCGCCGCCGCAAGGAATGGT
GCATGCAAGGAGATGGCGCCCAACAGTCCCCCGGCCACGGGGCCTGCCACCATACCCACGCCGAAACAAG
CGCTCATGAGCCCGAAGTGGCGAGCCCGATCTTCCCCATCGGTGATGTCGGCGATATAGGCGCCAGCAAC
CGCACCTGTGGCGCCGGTGATGCCGGCCACGATGCGTCCGGCGTAGAGGATCGAGATCTCGATCCCGCGA
AATTAATACGACTCACTATAGGGGAATTGTGAGCGGATAACAATTCCCCTCTAGAAATAATTTTGTTTAA
CTTTAAGAAGGAGATATACCATGGGCAGCAGCCATCATCATCATCATCACAGCAGCGGCCTGGTGCCGCG
CGGCAGCCATATGGCTAGCTGGAGCCATCCGCAGTTTGAAAAAGGTGGTGGTAGCGGTGGTGGTTCAGGT
GGTAGTGCATGGTCACACCCTCAGTTTGAGAAAATGTCGGACTCAGAAGTCAATCAAGAAGCTAAGCCAG
AGGTCAAGCCAGAAGTCAAGCCTGAGACTCACATCAATTTAAAGGTGTCCGATGGATCTTCAGAGATCTT
CTTCAAGATCAAAAAGACCACTCCTTTAAGAAGGCTGATGGAAGCGTTCGCTAAAAGACAGGGTAAGGAA
ATGGACTCCTTAAGATTCTTGTACGACGGTATTAGAATCCAAGCTGATCAGACCCCTGAAGATTTGGACA
TGGAGGATAACGATATTATTGAGGCTCACAGAGAACAGATTGGTGGATCCATGAAGATTACCAAACGCAA
GTGGGGTGAACACCATCCGCCGCTGTATTTCTACCGTGATGAAGATAGCGGTCGTCTGCTGGCGCAAAAC
GACCGTAAGCAAGATTACACCGACACCCTGTTCAACGACATCGCGCAGGACACCTTTGAACGTAGCCTGC
GTAACCGTCTGCTGAAAACCCCGGAGAAGGGCGACAAACGTTTCTATAGCAACGAAATCGTGAAACTGGT
TGAGAAGCTGTGCCAGGGTGCGGATGTTGCGGAGATTATGAAGAGCATGGAACGTAACGAGAAACTGCGT
CCGAAGAACGAGAAAGAAATTAAGAACCTGAAGAAACAGCTGGACGGCACCCTGAGCGAGTACGGCAAGC
GTTATACCGCGCCGGAAGGTGCGATGACCCTGAACGATGCGCTGTTTTACCTGGTTGAGGGCAACCCGCT
GAAACAGGCGATGGCGAAGGCGGAACTGGGTAAAATCCGTGAGGCGCTGATTAAGGAGAAAGAAAACCGT
ATCAACCGTGTGCGTTATAGCATTAAAAACAACAAGATCCCGCTGCGTATTCAGGAAGATGGTGGCATCA
CCCCGAACAACGACCGTGCGGCGTGGCTGCTGGGCCTGATGAAGCCGGCGGACCCGGCGAAAGGCATTAC
CGACTGCTACCCGCTGCTGGGTGAACTGGAGGAAGTTTTCGACTTTGATAAACTGAGCAAGACCCTGCAC
GAGAAAATCAGCCGTTGCCAAGGTCGTCCGCGTAGCATTGCGATGGCGGTGGACGAGGCGCTGAAACAGT
ACCTGCGTGAACTGTGGGAGAAGAGCCCGAGCCGTCAGCAAGACCTGAAATACTATTTCCAAGCGGTTCA
GGAATATTTCAAGGATAACTTTCCGATCCGTACCAAACGTATGGGCGCGCGTCTGCGTCAGGAACTGCTG
AAGGACAAAACCAGCCTGAGCCGTCTGCTGGAGCCGAAGCACATGGCGAACGCGGTGCGTCGTCGTCTGA
TCAACCAAAGCACCCAGATGCACATTCTGTACGGTAAACTGTACGCGTATTGCTGCGGCGAGGATGGCCG
TCTGCTGGTTAACAGCGAAACCCTGCAACGTATCCAGGTGCACGAGGCGGTTAAGAAACAAGCGATGACC
GCGGTGCTGTGGAGCATTAGCCGTCTGCGTTACTTCTATCAGTTTGAGGACGGCGACATCCTGAGCAACA
AAAACCCGATTAAGGATTTCCGTGACAAGTTTCTGCGTGATACCAACAAATACACCCACGAAGACGTTGA
GGCGTGCAAGGAAAAACTGCAAGATTTCTTTCCGCTGAAGGAACTGCAGGAGAAGATCAAAGAGGATGCG
AAGGGCCTGCAAGAAACCGACAACAAACAGGCGGATACCACCGACTTCAAGGCGATCGGTCACATTGTTC
GTGACGATCGTAAACTGTGCAACCAACTGCTGGCGGAGTGCGTGAGCTGCATCGGTGAACTGCGTCACCA
CATTTTTCACTACAAGAACGTGACCCTGATCCAGGCGCTGAAACGTATTGCGGATAAGGTGAAACCGGAG
GACCTGAGCGTTCTGCGTGCGATCTATCTGCTGGACCGTCGTAACCTGAAGAAAGCGTTCGCGAAGCGTA
TTAGCAGCATGAACCTGCCGCTGTACTATCGTGAGGACCTGCTGAGCCGTATCTTTAAGAAAGAGGGCAC
CGCGTTCTTTCTGTACAGCGCGAAAATTCAAATGACCCCGAGCTTCCAGCGTGTTTATGAACGTGGCAAG
AACCTGCGTCGTGAGTTTGAATGCGAGCGTATGAAAGCGGAGGCGAGCAACGGTCAAAACGGCCAGGACG
GTGATCGTCTGAAGTGGTTTCGTCAGCTGGCGGCGGGTGATAGCGCGGACACCCACTTTAACTGGGCGGT
TGAAGCGTACGCGGAGAGCGCGGCGGATGTGGAAAACAACGTTGAGTTCGATACCGATGTGGACGCGCAG
CGTGCGCTGCGTAACCTGCTGCTGCTGATCTATCGTCACCACTTTCTGCCGGAAGTGCAAAAGGATGAAA
CCCTGGTTACCGGCAAAATTCACAAGGTGCTGGAGCGTAACCGTCAGCTGAGCGAAGGTCAAGGCCCGAA
CCAGGGCAAAGCGCACGGTTACAGCGTGATCGAGGAACTGTATCACGAGGGTATGCCGCTGAGCGACCTG
ATGAAGCAACTGCAGCGTCGTATTAGCGAAACCGAGCGTGAAAGCCGTGAACTGGCGCAAGAGAAAACCG
ATTACGCGCAGCGTTTCATCCTGGACATTTTTGCGGAGGCGTTCAACGATTTTCTGGAAGCGCACTACGG
CGAGGAATATCTGGAAATCATGAGCCCGCGTAAAGACGCGGAGGCGGCGAAGAAATGGGTGAAAGAAAGC
AAGACCGTTGATCTGAAGACCAGCATTGACGAGAAAGAACCGGAGGGTCACCTGCTGGTGCTGTACCCGG
TTCTGCGTCTGCTGGATGAACGTGAGCTGGGTGAACTGCAGCAACAGATGATCCGTTATCGTACCAGCCT
GGCGAGCTGGCAAGGCGAGAGCAACTTCAGCGAGGAAATCCGTATTGCGGGTCAGATTGAGGAACTGACC
GAACTGGTTAAGCTGACCGAACCGGAGCCGCAATTTGCGGAGGAAGTGTGGGGCAAACGTGCGAAGGAAG
CGTTCGAGGACTTTATCGAGGGTAACATGAAAAACTACGAAGCGTTCTATCTGCAGAGCGATAACAACAC
CCCGGTTTACCGTCGTAACATGAGCCGTCTGCTGCGTAGCGGCCTGATGGGTGTGTACCAAAAGGTTCTG
GCGAGCCACAAACAGGCGCTGAAGCGTGACTATCTGCTGTGGAGCGAGAAGCACTGGAACGTGAAAGATG
AAAACGGCGCGGACATCAGCAGCGCGGAACAAGCGCAGTGCCTGCTGCAACGTCTGCACCGTAAGTACGC
GGAGAGCCCGAGCCGTTTCACCGAGGAAGACTGCAAACTGTACGAGAAGGTTCTGCGTCGTCTGGAAGAT
TATAACCAGGCGGTGAAAAACCTGAGCTTTAGCAGCCTGTACGAAATCTGCGTGCTGAACCTGGAAATTC
TGAGCCGTTGGGTGGGTTTCGTTCAAGATTGGGAGCGTGACATGTATTTTCTGCTGCTGGCGTGGGTTCG
TCAGGGCAAGCTGGACGGTATCAAAGAGGAAGATGTGCGTGACATTTTCAGCGAAGGCAACATCATTCGT
AACCTGGTTGATACCCTGAAAGGTGAAAACATGAACGCGTTCGAGAGCGTGTACTTTCCGGAAAACAAAG
GCAGCAAGTATCTGGGTGTGCGTAACGATGTTGCGCACCTGGACCTGATGCGTAAGAACGGCTGGCGTCT
GGAAGCGGGTAAAACCTGCAGCGTTATGGAGGACTACATCAACCGTCTGCGTTTCCTGCTGAGCTATGAT
CAGAAGCGTATGAACGCGGTGACCAAAACCCTGCAACAGATTTTCGACCGTCACAAGGTGAAAATTCGTT
TTACCGTTGAGAAGGGTGGCATGCTGAAAATCGAAGATGTGACCGCGGACAAGATTGTTCACCTGAAAGG
CAGCCGTCTGAGCGGTATCGAGATTCCGAGCCACGGCGAGCGTTTTATTGACACCCTGAAGGCGCTGATG
GTTTACCCGCGTGGTTAAGCGGCCGCACTCGAGGCCCGAAAGGAAGCTGAGTTGGCTGCTGCCACCGCTG
AGCAATAACTAGCATAACCCCTTGGGGCCTCTAAACGGGTCTTGAGGGGTTTTTTGCTGAAAGGAGGAAC
TATATCCGGATATCCCGCAAGAGGCCCGGCAGTACCGGCATAACCAAGCCTATGCCTACAGCATCCAGGG
TGACGGTGCCGAGGATGACGATGAGCGCATTGTTAGATTTCATACACGGTGCCTGACTGCGTTAGCAATT
TAACTGTGATAAACTACCGCATTAAAGCTTATCGATGATAAGCTGTCAAACATGAGAATTCTTGAAGACG
AAAGGGCCTCGTGATACGCCTATTTTTATAGGTTAATGTCATGATAATAATGGTTTCTTAGACGTCAGGT
GGCACTTTTCGGGGAAATGTGCGCGGAACCCCTATTTGTTTATTTTTCTAAATACATTCAAATATGTATC
CGCTCATGAGACAATAACCCTGATAAATGCTTCAATAATATTGAAAAAGGAAGAGTATGAGTATTCAACA
TTTCCGTGTCGCCCTTATTCCCTTTTTTGCGGCATTTTGCCTTCCTGTTTTTGCTCACCCAGAAACGCTG
GTGAAAGTAAAAGATGCTGAAGATCAGTTGGGTGCACGAGTGGGTTACATCGAACTGGATCTCAACAGCG
GTAAGATCCTTGAGAGTTTTCGCCCCGAAGAACGTTTTCCAATGATGAGCACTTTTAAAGTTCTGCTATG
TGGCGCGGTATTATCCCGTGTTGACGCCGGGCAAGAGCAACTCGGTCGCCGCATACACTATTCTCAGAAT
GACTTGGTTGAGTACTCACCAGTCACAGAAAAGCATCTTACGGATGGCATGACAGTAAGAGAATTATGCA
GTGCTGCCATAACCATGAGTGATAACACTGCGGCCAACTTACTTCTGACAACGATCGGAGGACCGAAGGA
GCTAACCGCTTTTTTGCACAACATGGGGGATCATGTAACTCGCCTTGATCGTTGGGAACCGGAGCTGAAT
GAAGCCATACCAAACGACGAGCGTGACACCACGATGCCTGCAGCAATGGCAACAACGTTGCGCAAACTAT
TAACTGGCGAACTACTTACTCTAGCTTCCCGGCAACAATTAATAGACTGGATGGAGGCGGATAAAGTTGC
AGGACCACTTCTGCGCTCGGCCCTTCCGGCTGGCTGGTTTATTGCTGATAAATCTGGAGCCGGTGAGCGT
GGGTCTCGCGGTATCATTGCAGCACTGGGGCCAGATGGTAAGCCCTCCCGTATCGTAGTTATCTACACGA
CGGGGAGTCAGGCAACTATGGATGAACGAAATAGACAGATCGCTGAGATAGGTGCCTCACTGATTAAGCA
TTGGTAACTGTCAGACCAAGTTTACTCATATATACTTTAGATTGATTTAAAACTTCATTTTTAATTTAAA
AGGATCTAGGTGAAGATCCTTTTTGATAATC
